>Addgene plasmid #154106 | pcDNA3-sACE2v2.4(732)-IgG1 | addgene full sequence | sequence record 301643 | Addgene NGS Result
GACATTGATTATTGACTAGTTATTAATAGTAATCAATTACGGGGTCATTAGTTCATAGCCCATATATGGA
GTTCCGCGTTACATAACTTACGGTAAATGGCCCGCCTGGCTGACCGCCCAACGACCCCCGCCCATTGACG
TCAATAATGACGTATGTTCCCATAGTAACGCCAATAGGGACTTTCCATTGACGTCAATGGGTGGAGTATT
TACGGTAAACTGCCCACTTGGCAGTACATCAAGTGTATCATATGCCAAGTACGCCCCCTATTGACGTCAA
TGACGGTAAATGGCCCGCCTGGCATTATGCCCAGTACATGACCTTATGGGACTTTCCTACTTGGCAGTAC
ATCTACGTATTAGTCATCGCTATTACCATGGTGATGCGGTTTTGGCAGTACATCAATGGGCGTGGATAGC
GGTTTGACTCACGGGGATTTCCAAGTCTCCACCCCATTGACGTCAATGGGAGTTTGTTTTGGCACCAAAA
TCAACGGGACTTTCCAAAATGTCGTAACAACTCCGCCCCATTGACGCAAATGGGCGGTAGGCGTGTACGG
TGGGAGGTCTATATAAGCAGAGCTCTCTGGCTAACTAGAGAACCCACTGCTTACTGGCTTATCGAAATTA
ATACGACTCACTATAGGGAGACCCAAGCTGGCTAGCGCCACCATGTCAAGCTCTTCCTGGCTCCTTCTCA
GCCTTGTTGCTGTAACTGCTGCTCAGTCCACCATTGAGGAACAGGCCAAGTACTTTTTGGACAAGTTTAA
CCACGAAGCCGAAGACCTGTTCTATCAAAGTTCACTTGCTTCTTGGAATTATAACACCAATATTACTGAA
GAGAATGTCCAAAACATGAATAATGCTGGGGACAAATGGTCTGCCTTTTTAAAGGAACAGTCCACAACTG
CCCAAATGTATCCACTACAAGAAATTCAGAATCTCACAGTCAAGCTTCAGCTGCAGGCTCTTCAGCAAAA
TGGGTCTTCAGTGCTCTCAGAAGACAAGAGCAAACGGTTGAACACAATTCTAAATACAATGAGCACCATC
TACAGTACTGGAAAAGTTTGTAACCCAGATAATCCACAAGAATGCTTATTACTTGAACCAGGTTTGAATG
AAATAATGGCAAACAGTTTAGACTACAATGAGAGGCTCTGGGCTTGGGAAAGCTGGAGATCTGAGGTCGG
CAAGCAGCTGAGGCCATTATATGAAGAGTATGTGGTCTTGAAAAATGAGATGGCAAGAGCAAATCATTAT
GAGGACTATGGGGATTATTGGAGAGGAGACTATGAAGTAAATGGGGTAGATGGCTATGACTACAGCCGCG
GCCAGTTGATTGAAGATGTGGAACATACCTTTGAAGAGATTAAACCATTATATGAACATCTTCATGCCTA
TGTGAGGGCAAAGTTGATGAATGCCTATCCTTCCTATATCAGTCCAATTGGATGCCTCCCTGCTCATTTG
CTTGGTGATATGTGGGGTAGATTTTGGACAAATCTGTACTCTTTGACAGTTCCCTTTGGACAGAAACCAA
ACATAGATGTTACTGATGCAATGGTGGACCAGGCCTGGGATGCACAGAGAATATTCAAGGAGGCCGAGAA
GTTCTTTGTATCTGTTGGTCTTCCTAATATGACTCAAGGATTCTGGGAATATTCCATGCTAACGGACCCA
GGAAATGTTCAGAAAGCAGTCTGCCATCCCACAGCTTGGGACCTGGGGAAGGGCGACTTCAGGATTCTTA
TGTGCACAAAGGTGACAATGGACGACTTCCTGACAGCTCATCATGAGATGGGGCATATCCAGTATGATAT
GGCATATGCTGCACAACCTTTTCTGCTAAGAAATGGAGCTAATGAAGGATTCCATGAAGCTGTTGGGGAA
ATCATGTCACTTTCTGCAGCCACACCTAAGCATTTAAAATCCATTGGTCTTCTGTCACCCGATTTTCAAG
AAGACAATGAAACAGAAATAAACTTCCTGCTCAAACAAGCACTCACGATTGTTGGGACTCTGCCATTTAC
TTACATGTTAGAGAAGTGGAGGTGGATGGTCTTTAAAGGGGAAATTCCCAAAGACCAGTGGATGAAAAAG
TGGTGGGAGATGAAGCGAGAGATAGTTGGGGTGGTGGAACCTGTGCCCCATGATGAAACATACTGTGACC
CCGCATCTCTGTTCCATGTTTCTAATGATTACTCATTCATTCGATATTACACAAGGACCCTTTACCAATT
CCAGTTTCAAGAAGCACTTTGTCAAGCAGCTAAACATGAAGGCCCTCTGCACAAATGTGACATCTCAAAC
TCTACAGAAGCTGGACAGAAACTGTTCAATATGCTGAGGCTTGGAAAATCAGAACCCTGGACCCTAGCAT
TGGAAAATGTTGTAGGAGCAAAGAACATGAATGTAAGGCCACTGCTCAACTACTTTGAGCCCTTATTTAC
CTGGCTGAAAGACCAGAACAAGAATTCTTTTGTGGGATGGAGTACCGACTGGAGTCCATATGCAGACCAA
AGCATCAAAGTGAGGATAAGCCTAAAATCAGCTCTTGGAGATAAAGCATATGAATGGAACGACAATGAAA
TGTACCTGTTCCGATCATCTGTTGCATATGCTATGAGGCAGTACTTTTTAAAAGTAAAAAATCAGATGAT
TCTTTTTGGGGAGGAGGATGTGCGAGTGGCTAATTTGAAACCAAGAATCTCCTTTAATTTCTTTGTCACT
GCACCTAAAAATGTGTCTGATATCATTCCTAGAACTGAAGTTGAAAAGGCCATCAGGATGTCCCGGAGCC
GTATCAATGATGCTTTCCGTCTGAATGACAACAGCCTAGAGTTTCTGGGGATACAGCCAACACTTGGATC
CGACAAAACTCACACATGCCCACCGTGCCCAGCACCTGAACTCCTGGGGGGACCGTCAGTCTTCCTCTTC
CCCCCAAAACCCAAGGACACCCTCATGATCTCCCGGACCCCTGAGGTCACATGCGTGGTGGTGGACGTGA
GCCACGAAGACCCTGAGGTCAAGTTCAACTGGTACGTGGACGGCGTGGAGGTGCATAATGCCAAGACAAA
GCCGCGGGAGGAGCAGTACAACAGCACGTACCGTGTGGTCAGCGTCCTCACCGTCCTGCACCAGGACTGG
CTGAATGGCAAGGAGTACAAGTGCAAGGTCTCCAACAAAGCCCTCCCAGCCCCCATCGAGAAAACCATCT
CCAAAGCCAAAGGGCAGCCCCGAGAACCACAGGTGTACACCCTGCCCCCATCCCGGGAGGAGATGACCAA
GAACCAGGTCAGCCTGACCTGCCTGGTCAAAGGCTTCTATCCCAGCGACATCGCCGTGGAGTGGGAGAGC
AATGGGCAGCCGGAGAACAACTACAAGACCACGCCTCCCGTGCTGGACTCCGACGGCTCCTTCTTCCTCT
ACAGCAAGCTCACCGTGGACAAGAGCAGGTGGCAGCAGGGGAACGTCTTCTCATGCTCCGTGATGCACGA
GGCTCTGCACAACCACTACACGCAGAAGAGCCTCTCCCTGTCTCCGGGTAAATGATAACTCGAGTCTAGA
GGGCCCGTTTAAACCCGCTGATCAGCCTCGACTGTGCCTTCTAGTTGCCAGCCATCTGTTGTTTGCCCCT
CCCCCGTGCCTTCCTTGACCCTGGAAGGTGCCACTCCCACTGTCCTTTCCTAATAAAATGAGGAAATTGC
ATCGCATTGTCTGAGTAGGTGTCATTCTATTCTGGGGGGTGGGGTGGGGCAGGACAGCAAGGGGGAGGAT
TGGGAAGACAATAGCAGGCATGCTGGGGATGCGGTGGGCTCTATGGCTTCTGAGGCGGAAAGAACCAGCT
GGGGCTCTAGGGGGTATCCCC
[124 nt withheld, positions 3872-3995]
C
[91 nt withheld, positions 3997-4087]
A
[49 nt withheld, positions 4089-4137]
CCTTTGACGTTGGAGTCCACGTTCTTT
[37 nt withheld, positions 4165-4201]
ACCCTATCTCGGTCTATTCTTTTGATTTATAAGGGATTTTGCCGATTTCGGCCTATTGGTTAAAAAATGA
GCTGATTTAACAAAAATTTAACGCGAATTAATTCTGTGGAATGTGTGTCAGTTAGGGTGTGGAAAGTCCC
CAGGCTCCCCAGCAGGCAGAAGTATGCAAAGCATGCATCTCAATTAGTCAGCAACCAGGTGTGGAAAGTC
CCCAGGCTCCCCAGCAGGCAGAAGTATGCAAAGCATGCATCTCAATTAGTCAGCAACCATAGTCCCGCCC
CTAACTCCGCCCATCCCGCCCCTAACTCCGCCCAGTTCCGCCCATTCTCCGCCCCATGGCTGACTAATTT
TTTTTATTTATGCAGAGGCCGAGGCCGCCTCTGCCTCTGAGCTATTCCAGAAGTAGTGAGGAGGCTTTTT
TGGAGGCCTAGGCTTTTGCAAAAAGCTCCCGGGAGCTTGTATATCCATTTTCGGATCTGATCAAGAGACA
GGATGAGGATCGTTTCGCATGATTGAACAAGATGGATTGCACGCAGGTTCTCCGGCCGCTTGGGTGGAGA
GGCTATTCGGCTATGACTGGGCACAACAGACAATCGGCTGCTCTGATGCCGCCGTGTTCCGGCTGTCAGC
GCAGGGGCGCCCGGTTCTTTTTGTCAAGACCGACCTGTCCGGTGCCCTGAATGAACTGCAGGACGAGGCA
GCGCGGCTATCGTGGCTGGCCACGACGGGCGTTCCTTGCGCAGCTGTGCTCGACGTTGTCACTGAAGCGG
GAAGGGACTGGCTGCTATTGGGCGAAGTGCCGGGGCAGGATCTCCTGTCATCTCACCTTGCTCCTGCCGA
GAAAGTATCCATCATGGCTGATGCAATGCGGCGGCTGCATACGCTTGATCCGGCTACCTGCCCATTCGAC
CACCAAGCGAAACATCGCATCGAGCGAGCACGTACTCGGATGGAAGCCGGTCTTGTCGATCAGGATGATC
TGGACGAAGAGCATCAGGGGCTCGCGCCAGCCGAACTGTTCGCCAGGCTCAAGGCGCGCATGCCCGACGG
CGAGGATCTCGTCGTGACCCATGGCGATGCCTGCTTGCCGAATATCATGGTGGAAAATGGCCGCTTTTCT
GGATTCATCGACTGTGGCCGGCTGGGTGTGGCGGACCGCTATCAGGACATAGCGTTGGCTACCCGTGATA
TTGCTGAAGAGCTTGGCGGCGAATGGGCTGACCGCTTCCTCGTGCTTTACGGTATCGCCGCTCCCGATTC
GCAGCGCATCGCCTTCTATCGCCTTCTTGACGAGTTCTTCTGAGCGGGACTCTGGGGTTCGAAATGACCG
ACCAAGCGACGCCCAACCTGCCATCACGAGATTTCGATTCCACCGCCGCCTTCTATGAAAGGTTGGGCTT
CGGAATCGTTTTCCGGGACGCCGGCTGGATGATCCTCCAGCGCGGGGATCTCATGCTGGAGTTCTTCGCC
CACCCCAACTTGTTTATTGCAGCTTATAATGGTTACAAATAAAGCAATAGCATCACAAATTTCACAAATA
AAGCATTTTTTTCACTGCATTCTAGTTGTGGTTTGTCCAAACTCATCAATGTATCTTATCATGTCTGTAT
ACCGTCGACCTCTAGCTAGAGCTTGGCGTAATCATGGTCATAGCTGTTTCCTGTGTGAAATTGTTATCCG
CTCACAATTCCACACAACATACGAGCCGGAAGCATAAAGTGTAAAGCCTGGGGTGCCTAATGAGTGAGCT
AACTCACATTAATTGCGTTGCGCTCACTGCCCGCTTTCCAGTCGGGAAACCTGTCGTGCCAGCTGCATTA
ATGAATCGGCCAACGCGCGGGGAGAGGCGGTTTGCGTATTGGGCGCTCTTCCGCTTCCTCGCTCACTGAC
TCGCTGCGCTCGGTCGTTCGGCTGCGGCGAGCGGTATCAGCTCACTCAAAGGCGGTAATACGGTTATCCA
CAGAATCAGGGGATAACGCAGGAAAGAACATGTGAGCAAAAGGCCAGCAAAAGGCCAGGAACCGTAAAAA
GGCCGCGTTGCTGGCGTTTTTCCATAGGCTCCGCCCCCCTGACGAGCATCACAAAAATCGACGCTCAAGT
CAGAGGTGGCGAAACCCGACAGGACTATAAAGATACCAGGCGTTTCCCCCTGGAAGCTCCCTCGTGCGCT
CTCCTGTTCCGACCCTGCCGCTTACCGGATACCTGTCCGCCTTTCTCCCTTCGGGAAGCGTGGCGCTTTC
TCATAGCTCACGCTGTAGGTATCTCAGTTCGGTGTAGGTCGTTCGCTCCAAGCTGGGCTGTGTGCACGAA
CCCCCCGTTCAGCCCGACCGCTGCGCCTTATCCGGTAACTATCGTCTTGAGTCCAACCCGGTAAGACACG
ACTTATCGCCACTGGCAGCAGCCACTGGTAACAGGATTAGCAGAGCGAGGTATGTAGGCGGTGCTACAGA
GTTCTTGAAGTGGTGGCCTAACTACGGCTACACTAGAAGAACAGTATTTGGTATCTGCGCTCTGCTGAAG
CCAGTTACCTTCGGAAAAAGAGTTGGTAGCTCTTGATCCGGCAAACAAACCACCGCTGGTAGCGGTGGTT
TTTTTGTTTGCAAGCAGCAGATTACGCGCAGAAAAAAAGGATCTCAAGAAGATCCTTTGATCTTTTCTAC
GGGGTCTGACGCTCAGTGGAACGAAAACTCACGTTAAGGGATTTTGGTCATGAGATTATCAAAAAGGATC
TTCACCTAGATCCTTTTAAATTAAAAATGAAGTTTTAAATCAATCTAAAGTATATATGAGTAAACTTGGT
CTGACAGTTACCAATGCTTAATCAGTGAGGCACCTATCTCAGCGATCTGTCTATTTCGTTCATCCATAGT
TGCCTGACTCCCCGTCGTGTAGATAACTACGATACGGGAGGGCTTACCATCTGGCCCCAGTGCTGCAATG
ATACCGCGAGACCCACGCTCACCGGCTCCAGATTTATCAGCAATAAACCAGCCAGCCGGAAGGGCCGAGC
GCAGAAGTGGTCCTGCAACTTTATCCGCCTCCATCCAGTCTATTAATTGTTGCCGGGAAGCTAGAGTAAG
TAGTTCGCCAGTTAATAGTTTGCGCAACGTTGTTGCCATTGCTACAGGCATCGTGGTGTCACGCTCGTCG
TTTGGTATGGCTTCATTCAGCTCCGGTTCCCAACGATCAAGGCGAGTTACATGATCCCCCATGTTGTGCA
AAAAAGCGGTTAGCTCCTTCGGTCCTCCGATCGTTGTCAGAAGTAAGTTGGCCGCAGTGTTATCACTCAT
GGTTATGGCAGCACTGCATAATTCTCTTACTGTCATGCCATCCGTAAGATGCTTTTCTGTGACTGGTGAG
TACTCAACCAAGTCATTCTGAGAATAGTGTATGCGGCGACCGAGTTGCTCTTGCCCGGCGTCAATACGGG
ATAATACCGCGCCACATAGCAGAACTTTAAAAGTGCTCATCATTGGAAAACGTTCTTCGGGGCGAAAACT
CTCAAGGATCTTACCGCTGTTGAGATCCAGTTCGATGTAACCCACTCGTGCACCCAACTGATCTTCAGCA
TCTTTTACTTTCACCAGCGTTTCTGGGTGAGCAAAAACAGGAAGGCAAAATGCCGCAAAAAAGGGAATAA
GGGCGACACGGAAATGTTGAATACTCATACTCTTCCTTTTTCAATATTATTGAAGCATTTATCAGGGTTA
TTGTCTCATGAGCGGATACATATTTGAATGTATTTAGAAAAATAAACAAATAGGGGTTCCGCGCACATTT
CCCCGAAAAGTGCCACCTGACGTCGACGGATCGGGAGATCTCCCGATCCCCTATGGTGCACTCTCAGTAC
AATCTGCTCTGATGCCGCATAGTTAAGCCAGTATCTGCTCCCTGCTTGTGTGTTGGAGGTCGCTGAGTAG
TGCGCGAGCAAAATTTAAGCTACAACAAGGCAAGGCTTGACCGACAATTGCATGAAGAATCTGCTTAGGG
TTAGGCGTTTTGCGCTGCTTCGCGATGTACGGGCCAGATATACGCGTT
Features (pLannotate 1.2.2; 21 found; start..end, strand, type, name):
      1..380     +  enhancer       CMV enhancer: human cytomegalovirus immediate early enhancer
    381..584     +  promoter       CMV promoter: human cytomegalovirus (CMV) immediate early promoter
    580..613     +  LTR            5' LTR (truncated) (fragment): truncated 5' long terminal repeat (LTR) from HIV-1
    629..647     +  promoter       T7 promoter: promoter for bacteriophage T7 RNA polymerase
    673..2868    +  CDS            ACE2 (fragment): ACE2_HUMAN - Experimental evidence at protein level: Swiss-Prot protein existence level 1. [Isoform 2]: (Microbial infection) Non-functional as a receptor for human coronavirus SARS-CoV-2. From Homo sapiens (Human).
   2872..3552    +  CDS            IGHG1 (fragment): IGHG1_HUMAN - Experimental evidence at protein level: Swiss-Prot protein existence level 1. Constant region of immunoglobulin heavy chains. Immunoglobulins, also known as antibodies, are membrane-bound or secreted glycoproteins produced by B lymphocytes. In the recognition phase of humoral immunity, the membrane-bound immunoglobulins serve as receptors which, upon binding of a specific antigen, trigger the clonal expansion and differentiation of B lymphocytes into immunoglobulins- secreting plasma cells. Secreted immunoglobulins mediate the effector phase of humoral immunity, which results in
   3602..3826    +  polyA_signal   bGH poly(A) signal: bovine growth hormone polyadenylation signal
   3830..3851    +  promoter       SV40 promoter (fragment): SV40 enhancer and early promoter
   3872..4300    +  rep_origin     f1 ori (sequence partly withheld): f1 bacteriophage origin of replication; arrow indicates direction of (+) strand synthesis
   4314..4643    +  promoter       SV40 promoter: SV40 enhancer and early promoter
   4710..5501    +  CDS            neo: KKA2_KLEPN - Also known as kan, nptII. Experimental evidence at protein level: Swiss-Prot protein existence level 1. Resistance to kanamycin, neomycin, paromomycin, ribostamycin, butirosin and gentamicin B. From Klebsiella pneumoniae.
   5525..5683    +  CDS            ble (fragment): BLE_KLEPN - Experimental evidence at protein level: Swiss-Prot protein existence level 1. Binding protein with a strong affinity to the bleomycin family of antibiotics. Binds to CL990; an antimitotic-antibiotic compound. From Klebsiella pneumoniae.
   5678..5799    +  polyA_signal   SV40 poly(A) signal: SV40 polyadenylation signal
   5872..5888    -  protein_bind   lac operator: The lac repressor binds to the lac operator to inhibit transcription in E. coli. This inhibition can be relieved by adding lactose or isopropyl-β-D-thiogalactopyranoside (IPTG). lac repressor encoded by lacI
   5896..5926    -  promoter       lac promoter: promoter for the E. coli lac operon
   5941..5962    -  protein_bind   CAP binding site: CAP binding activates transcription in the presence of cAMP. E. coli catabolite activator protein
   5975..6067    -  CDS            lacI (fragment): lac repressor; lacI; The lac repressor binds to the lac operator to inhibit transcription in E. coli. This inhibition can be relieved by adding lactose or isopropyl-β-D-thiogalactopyranoside (IPTG).
   6250..6838    -  rep_origin     ori: high-copy-number ColE1/pMB1/pBR322/pUC origin of replication
   7009..7869    -  CDS            AmpR: β-lactamase; bla; confers resistance to ampicillin, carbenicillin, and related antibiotics
   7870..7974    -  promoter       AmpR promoter: bla
   8033..8085    -  misc_feature   bom (fragment): basis of mobility region from pBR322
