[The description below was written by a language model from this plasmid's Addgene catalogue record and pLannotate feature annotations shown in this document.]
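Description:
pcDNA3-sACE2v2.4(732)-IgG1 is a mammalian expression plasmid built on the Invitrogen pcDNA3.1(+) backbone, about 8.2 kb in total, for producing an engineered soluble form of human angiotensin-converting enzyme 2 (ACE2). It is propagated in E. coli as a high-copy plasmid through a ColE1/pUC-type origin with β-lactamase conferring ampicillin resistance, and it also carries an f1 phage origin. For selection in mammalian cells, an SV40 early promoter drives the neomycin phosphotransferase gene, terminated by an SV40 polyadenylation signal, allowing G418 selection of stable transfectants. Short annotated fragments such as the HIV-1 LTR, ble, lacI and bom matches appear to be small backbone remnants or partial sequence hits rather than functional elements.

The expression cassette, cloned between NheI and XhoI, places the insert under the CMV immediate-early enhancer and promoter, with a T7 promoter just upstream of the coding region and a bovine growth hormone polyadenylation signal downstream. The open reading frame encodes ACE2 residues M1 to G732, covering the extracellular protease and neck domains without the membrane anchor, so the protein is soluble. It carries three substitutions, T27Y, L79T and N330Y, which define the high-affinity "v2.4" variant. The C terminus is fused to the Fc region of human IgG1; the record describes the product as dimeric. The associated publication concerns engineering ACE2 to optimise binding to the SARS-CoV-2 spike protein, so the plasmid is suited to producing this high-affinity soluble receptor-Fc fusion in cultured mammalian cells for studies of its interaction with spike.
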