Addgene plasmid #154106: pcDNA3-sACE2v2.4(732)-IgG1
Purpose: Mammalian expression plasmid for dimeric soluble ACE2 high affinity variant 2.4 (IgG1-Fc fusion)
Depositing lab: Erik Procko. Depositing organization: University of Illinois at Urbana-Champaign. Publication: Engineering human ACE2 to optimize binding to the spike protein of SARS coronavirus 2. Chan KK, Dorosky D, Sharma P, Abbasi SA, Dye JM, Kranz DM, Herbert AS, Procko E. Science. 2020 Sep 4;369(6508):1261-1265. doi: 10.1126/science.abc0870. Epub 2020 Aug 4. PubMed 32753553.
Backbone
  Vector backbone: pcDNA3.1(+)
  Backbone manufacturer: Invitrogen
  Backbone size w/o insert (bp): 5332
  Total vector size (bp): 8236
  Vector type: Mammalian Expression
  Selectable markers: Neomycin (select with G418)
Growth in bacteria
  Bacterial resistance: Ampicillin, 100 μg/mL
  Growth temperature: 37°C
  Growth strain: DH5alpha
  Copy number: High Copy
Gene/Insert
  Gene/Insert name: Angiotensin-converting enzyme 2 (alt names: ACE2; peptidyl-dipeptidase A)
  Species: H. sapiens (human)
  Insert size (bp): 2904
  Mutation: Extracellular, soluble protease and neck domains (a.a. M1-G732) with mutations T27Y, L79T, N330Y
  GenBank ID: NM_021804.1
  Entrez Gene: ACE2 (a.k.a. ACEH)
  Promoter: CMV
  Tag / fusion protein: Fc region of human IgG1 (C terminal on insert)
  Cloning method: Restriction Enzyme; 5′ cloning site NheI (not destroyed); 3′ cloning site XhoI (not destroyed)
  Sequencing primers: 5′ CMV-fwd; 3′ BGH-rev
Terms and licenses: Academic/Nonprofit Terms; Industry Terms: Not Available to Industry
Depositor comments: Please visit https://www.biorxiv.org/content/10.1101/2020.03.16.994236v1 for BioRxiv preprint.
How to cite: pcDNA3-sACE2v2.4(732)-IgG1 was a gift from Erik Procko (Addgene plasmid # 154106 ; http://n2t.net/addgene:154106 ; RRID:Addgene_154106)
